>Addgene plasmid #64932 | pcDNA3-AktAR2 | depositor full sequence | sequence record 181927 | pcDNA3-AktAR2 sequence 7524 bps
GACGGATCGGGAGATCTCCCGATCCCCTATGGTCGACTCTCAGTACAATCTGCTCTGATGCCGCATAGTT
AAGCCAGTATCTGCTCCCTGCTTGTGTGTTGGAGGTCGCTGAGTAGTGCGCGAGCAAAATTTAAGCTACA
ACAAGGCAAGGCTTGACCGACAATTGCATGAAGAATCTGCTTAGGGTTAGGCGTTTTGCGCTGCTTCGCG
ATGTACGGGCCAGATATACGCGTTGACATTGATTATTGACTAGTTATTAATAGTAATCAATTACGGGGTC
ATTAGTTCATAGCCCATATATGGAGTTCCGCGTTACATAACTTACGGTAAATGGCCCGCCTGGCTGACCG
CCCAACGACCCCCGCCCATTGACGTCAATAATGACGTATGTTCCCATAGTAACGCCAATAGGGACTTTCC
ATTGACGTCAATGGGTGGACTATTTACGGTAAACTGCCCACTTGGCAGTACATCAAGTGTATCATATGCC
AAGTACGCCCCCTATTGACGTCAATGACGGTAAATGGCCCGCCTGGCATTATGCCCAGTACATGACCTTA
TGGGACTTTCCTACTTGGCAGTACATCTACGTATTAGTCATCGCTATTACCATGGTGATGCGGTTTTGGC
AGTACATCAATGGGCGTGGATAGCGGTTTGACTCACGGGGATTTCCAAGTCTCCACCCCATTGACGTCAA
TGGGAGTTTGTTTTGGCACCAAAATCAACGGGACTTTCCAAAATGTCGTAACAACTCCGCCCCATTGACG
CAAATGGGCGGTAGGCGTGTACGGTGGGAGGTCTATATAAGCAGAGCTCTCTGGCTAACTAGAGAACCCA
CTGCTTACTGGCTTATCGAAATTAATACGACTCACTATAGGGAGACCCAAGCTTGCGGCCGCCACCATGG
TGCGGGGTTCTCATCATCATCATCATCATGGTATGGCTAGCATGACTGGTGGACAGCAAATGGGTCGGGA
TCTGTACGACGATGACGATAAGGATCCCATGGTGAGCAAGGGCGAGGAGCTGTTCACCGGGGTGGTGCCC
ATCCTGGTCGAGCTGGACGGCGACGTAAACGGCCACAAGTTCAGCGTGTCCGGCGAGGGCGAGGGCGATG
CCACCTACGGCAAGCTGACCCTGAAGTTCATCTGCACCACCGGCAAGCTGCCCGTGCCCTGGCCCACCCT
CGTGACCACCCTGAGCTGGGGCGTGCAGTGCTTCGCCCGCTACCCCGACCACATGAAGCAGCACGACTTC
TTCAAGTCCGCCATGCCCGAAGGCTACGTCCAGGAGCGCACCATCTTCTTCAAGGACGACGGCAACTACA
AGACCCGCGCCGAGGTGAAGTTCGAGGGCGACACCCTGGTGAACCGCATCGAGCTGAAGGGCATCGACTT
CAAGGAGGACGGCAACATCCTGGGGCACAAGCTGGAGTACAACGCCATCCACGGCAACGTCTATATCACC
GCCGACAAGCAGAAGAACGGCATCAAGGCCAACTTCGGCCTCAACTGCAACATCGAGGACGGCAGCGTGC
AGCTCGCCGACCACTACCAGCAGAACACCCCCATCGGCGACGGCCCCGTGCTGCTGCCCGACAACCACTA
CCTGAGCACCCAGTCCAAGCTGAGCAAAGACCCCAACGAGAAGCGCGATCACATGGTCCTGCTGGAGTTC
GTGACCGCCGCCGGGATCACTCTCGGCATGGACGAGCTGTACAAGCGCATGCATAAGTTTTCTCAAGAAC
AGATCGGCGAAAACATTGTGTGCAGGGTCATTTGTACCACGGGTCAAATTCCCATCCGAGATTTGTCAGC
TGATATTTCACAAGTGCTTAAGGAAAAACGATCCATAAAGAAAGTTTGGACATTTGGTAGAAACCCAGCC
TGTGACTATCATTTAGGAAACATTTCAAGACTGTCAAATAAGCATTTCCAAATACTACTAGGAGAAGACG
GTAACCTTTTATTGAATGACATTTCCACTAATGGGACCTGGTTAAATGGGCAAAAAGTCGAGAAGAACAG
CAATCAGTTACTGTCTCAAGGTGATGAAATAACCGTTGGTGTAGGCGTGGAATCAGATATTTTATCTCTG
GTCATTTTCATAAACGACAAATTTAAGCAGTGCCTCGAGCAGAACAAAGTTGATCGCTCTGCAGGTAAGC
CAGGCAGCGGCGAGGGCAGCACCAAGGGCCTGGTCGACCCTCGTCCGCGCTCGTGCACCTGGCCGGACCC
CAGGCCGGAGTTTGGAGGTACCGGCGGCAGCGAGCTCATGGGCGGCGTGCAGCTCGCCGACCACTACCAG
CAGAACACCCCCATCGGCGACGGCCCCGTGCTGCTGCCCGACAACCACTACCTGAGCTACCAGTCCAAGC
TGAGCAAAGACCCCAACGAGAAGCGCGATCACATGGTCCTGCTGGAGTTCGTGACCGCCGCCGGGATCAC
TCTCGGCATGGACGAGCTGTACAAGGGAGGTACCGGTGGATCTATGGTGAGCAAGGGCGAGGAGCTGTTC
ACCGGGGTGGTGCCCATCCTGGTCGAGCTGGACGGCGACGTAAACGGCCACAAGTTCAGCGTGTCCGGCG
AGGGCGAGGGCGATGCCACCTACGGCAAGCTGACCCTGAAGCTGATCTGCACCACCGGCAAGCTGCCCGT
GCCCTGGCCCACCCTCGTGACCACCCTGGGCTACGGCCTTCAGTGCTTCGCCCGCTACCCCGACCACATG
AAGCAGCACGACTTCTTCAAGTCCGCCATGCCCGAAGGCTACGTCCAGGAGCGCACCATCTTCTTCAAGG
ACGACGGCAACTACAAGACCCGCGCCGAGGTGAAGTTCGAGGGCGACACCCTGGTGAACCGCATCGAGCT
GAAGGGCATCGACTTCAAGGAGGACGGCAACATCCTGGGGCACAAGCTGGAGTACAACTACAACAGCCAC
AACGTCTATATCACCGCCGACAAGCAGAAGAACGGCATCAAGGCCAACTTCAAGATCCGCCACAACATCG
AGTAAGAATTCTGCAGATATCCATCACACTGGCGGCCGCTCGAGCATGCATCTAGAGGGCCCTATTCTAT
AGTGTCACCTAAATGCTAGAGCTCGCTGATCAGCCTCGACTGTGCCTTCTAGTTGCCAGCCATCTGTTGT
TTGCCCCTCCCCCGTGCCTTCCTTGACCCTGGAAGGTGCCACTCCCACTGTCCTTTCCTAATAAAATGAG
GAAATTGCATCGCATTGTCTGAGTAGGTGTCATTCTATTCTGGGGGGTGGGGTGGGGCAGGACAGCAAGG
GGGAGGATTGGGAAGACAATAGCAGGCATGCTGGGGATGCGGTGGGCTCTATGGCTTCTGAGGCGGAAAG
AACCAGCTGGGGCTCTAGGGGGTATCCCC
[124 nt withheld, positions 3390-3513]
C
[32 nt withheld, positions 3515-3546]
CA
[57 nt withheld, positions 3549-3605]
A
[49 nt withheld, positions 3607-3655]
CCTTTGACGTTGGAGTCCACGTTCTTT
[37 nt withheld, positions 3683-3719]
ACCCTATCTCGGTCTATTCTTTTGATTTATAAGGGATTTTGGGGATTTCGGCCTATTGGTTAAAAAATGA
GCTGATTTAACAAAAATTTAACGCGAATTAATTCTGTGGAATGTGTGTCAGTTAGGGTGTGGAAAGTCCC
CAGGCTCCCCAGGCAGGCAGAAGTATGCAAAGCATGCATCTCAATTAGTCAGCAACCAGGTGTGGAAAGT
CCCCAGGCTCCCCAGCAGGCAGAAGTATGCAAAGCATGCATCTCAATTAGTCAGCAACCATAGTCCCGCC
CCTAACTCCGCCCATCCCGCCCCTAACTCCGCCCAGTTCCGCCCATTCTCCGCCCCATGGCTGACTAATT
TTTTTTATTTATGCAGAGGCCGAGGCCGCCTCTGCCTCTGAGCTATTCCAGAAGTAGTGAGGAGGCTTTT
TTGGAGGCCTAGGCTTTTGCAAAAAGCTCCCGGGAGCTTGTATATCCATTTTCGGATCTGATCAAGAGAC
AGGATGAGGATCGTTTCGCATGATTGAACAAGATGGATTGCACGCAGGTTCTCCGGCCGCTTGGGTGGAG
AGGCTATTCGGCTATGACTGGGCACAACAGACAATCGGCTGCTCTGATGCCGCCGTGTTCCGGCTGTCAG
CGCAGGGGCGCCCGGTTCTTTTTGTCAAGACCGACCTGTCCGGTGCCCTGAATGAACTGCAGGACGAGGC
AGCGCGGCTATCGTGGCTGGCCACGACGGGCGTTCCTTGCGCAGCTGTGCTCGACGTTGTCACTGAAGCG
GGAAGGGACTGGCTGCTATTGGGCGAAGTGCCGGGGCAGGATCTCCTGTCATCTCACCTTGCTCCTGCCG
AGAAAGTATCCATCATGGCTGATGCAATGCGGCGGCTGCATACGCTTGATCCGGCTACCTGCCCATTCGA
CCACCAAGCGAAACATCGCATCGAGCGAGCACGTACTCGGATGGAAGCCGGTCTTGTCGATCAGGATGAT
CTGGACGAAGAGCATCAGGGGCTCGCGCCAGCCGAACTGTTCGCCAGGCTCAAGGCGCGCATGCCCGACG
GCGAGGATCTCGTCGTGACCCATGGCGATGCCTGCTTGCCGAATATCATGGTGGAAAATGGCCGCTTTTC
TGGATTCATCGACTGTGGCCGGCTGGGTGTGGCGGACCGCTATCAGGACATAGCGTTGGCTACCCGTGAT
ATTGCTGAAGAGCTTGGCGGCGAATGGGCTGACCGCTTCCTCGTGCTTTACGGTATCGCCGCTCCCGATT
CGCAGCGCATCGCCTTCTATCGCCTTCTTGACGAGTTCTTCTGAGCGGGACTCTGGGGTTCGAAATGACC
GACCAAGCGACGCCCAACCTGCCATCACGAGATTTCGATTCCACCGCCGCCTTCTATGAAAGGTTGGGCT
TCGGAATCGTTTTCCGGGACGCCGGCTGGATGATCCTCCAGCGCGGGGATCTCATGCTGGAGTTCTTCGC
CCACCCCAACTTGTTTATTGCAGCTTATAATGGTTACAAATAAAGCAATAGCATCACAAATTTCACAAAT
AAAGCATTTTTTTCACTGCATTCTAGTTGTGGTTTGTCCAAACTCATCAATGTATCTTATCATGTCTGTA
TACCGTCGACCTCTAGCTAGAGCTTGGCGTAATCATGGTCATAGCTGTTTCCTGTGTGAAATTGTTATCC
GCTCACAATTCCACACAACATACGAGCCGGAAGCATAAAGTGTAAAGCCTGGGGTGCCTAATGAGTGAGC
TAACTCACATTAATTGCGTTGCGCTCACTGCCCGCTTTCCAGTCGGGAAACCTGTCGTGCCAGCTGCATT
AATGAATCGGCCAACGCGCGGGGAGAGGCGGTTTGCGTATTGGGCGCTCTTCCGCTTCCTCGCTCACTGA
CTCGCTGCGCTCGGTCGTTCGGCTGCGGCGAGCGGTATCAGCTCACTCAAAGGCGGTAATACGGTTATCC
ACAGAATCAGGGGATAACGCAGGAAAGAACATGTGAGCAAAAGGCCAGCAAAAGGCCAGGAACCGTAAAA
AGGCCGCGTTGCTGGCGTTTTTCCATAGGCTCCGCCCCCCTGACGAGCATCACAAAAATCGACGCTCAAG
TCAGAGGTGGCGAAACCCGACAGGACTATAAAGATACCAGGCGTTTCCCCCTGGAAGCTCCCTCGTGCGC
TCTCCTGTTCCGACCCTGCCGCTTACCGGATACCTGTCCGCCTTTCTCCCTTCGGGAAGCGTGGCGCTTT
CTCAATGCTCACGCTGTAGGTATCTCAGTTCGGTGTAGGTCGTTCGCTCCAAGCTGGGCTGTGTGCACGA
ACCCCCCGTTCAGCCCGACCGCTGCGCCTTATCCGGTAACTATCGTCTTGAGTCCAACCCGGTAAGACAC
GACTTATCGCCACTGGCAGCAGCCACTGGTAACAGGATTAGCAGAGCGAGGTATGTAGGCGGTGCTACAG
AGTTCTTGAAGTGGTGGCCTAACTACGGCTACACTAGAAGGACAGTATTTGGTATCTGCGCTCTGCTGAA
GCCAGTTACCTTCGGAAAAAGAGTTGGTAGCTCTTGATCCGGCAAACAAACCACCGCTGGTAGCGGTGGT
TTTTTTGTTTGCAAGCAGCAGATTACGCGCAGAAAAAAAGGATCTCAAGAAGATCCTTTGATCTTTTCTA
CGGGGTCTGACGCTCAGTGGAACGAAAACTCACGTTAAGGGATTTTGGTCATGAGATTATCAAAAAGGAT
CTTCACCTAGATCCTTTTAAATTAAAAATGAAGTTTTAAATCAATCTAAAGTATATATGAGTAAACTTGG
TCTGACAGTTACCAATGCTTAATCAGTGAGGCACCTATCTCAGCGATCTGTCTATTTCGTTCATCCATAG
TTGCCTGACTCCCCGTCGTGTAGATAACTACGATACGGGAGGGCTTACCATCTGGCCCCAGTGCTGCAAT
GATACCGCGAGACCCACGCTCACCGGCTCCAGATTTATCAGCAATAAACCAGCCAGCCGGAAGGGCCGAG
CGCAGAAGTGGTCCTGCAACTTTATCCGCCTCCATCCAGTCTATTAATTGTTGCCGGGAAGCTAGAGTAA
GTAGTTCGCCAGTTAATAGTTTGCGCAACGTTGTTGCCATTGCTACAGGCATCGTGGTGTCACGCTCGTC
GTTTGGTATGGCTTCATTCAGCTCCGGTTCCCAACGATCAAGGCGAGTTACATGATCCCCCATGTTGTGC
AAAAAAGCGGTTAGCTCCTTCGGTCCTCCGATCGTTGTCAGAAGTAAGTTGGCCGCAGTGTTATCACTCA
TGGTTATGGCAGCACTGCATAATTCTCTTACTGTCATGCCATCCGTAAGATGCTTTTCTGTGACTGGTGA
GTACTCAACCAAGTCATTCTGAGAATAGTGTATGCGGCGACCGAGTTGCTCTTGCCCGGCGTCAATACGG
GATAATACCGCGCCACATAGCAGAACTTTAAAAGTGCTCATCATTGGAAAACGTTCTTCGGGGCGAAAAC
TCTCAAGGATCTTACCGCTGTTGAGATCCAGTTCGATGTAACCCACTCGTGCACCCAACTGATCTTCAGC
ATCTTTTACTTTCACCAGCGTTTCTGGGTGAGCAAAAACAGGAAGGCAAAATGCCGCAAAAAAGGGAATA
AGGGCGACACGGAAATGTTGAATACTCATACTCTTCCTTTTTCAATATTATTGAAGCATTTATCAGGGTT
ATTGTCTCATGAGCGGATACATATTTGAATGTATTTAGAAAAATAAACAAATAGGGGTTCCGCGCACATT
TCCCCGAAAAGTGCCACCTGACGTC
Features (pLannotate 1.2.2; 26 found; start..end, strand, type, name):
     36..80      -  misc_feature   bom (fragment): basis of mobility region from pBR322
    235..614     +  enhancer       CMV enhancer: human cytomegalovirus immediate early enhancer
    615..818     +  promoter       CMV promoter: human cytomegalovirus (CMV) immediate early promoter
    814..847     +  LTR            5' LTR (truncated) (fragment): truncated 5' long terminal repeat (LTR) from HIV-1
    863..881     +  promoter       T7 promoter: promoter for bacteriophage T7 RNA polymerase
    922..942     +  CDS            capTEV™ (fragment): composite tag for in vivo biotinylation, TEV protease cleavage, and 6xHis tagging
    943..975     +  CDS            T7 tag (gene 10 leader): leader peptide from bacteriophage T7 gene 10 promotes efficient translation in E. coli
    979..1002    +  CDS            Xpress™ tag: Xpress™ epitope tag, including an enterokinase recognition and cleavage site
   1009..1725    +  CDS            mCerulean3: mCerulean3 is a basic (constitutively fluorescent) cyan fluorescent protein published in 2011, derived from Aequorea victoria. It is reported to be a somewhat slowly-maturing monomer with very low acid sensitivity.
   1735..2157    +  CDS            RAD53 (fragment): RAD53_YEAST - Also known as MEC2, SAD1, SPK1. Experimental evidence at protein level: Swiss-Prot protein existence level 1. Controls S-phase checkpoint as well as G1 and G2 DNA damage checkpoints. Phosphorylates proteins on serine, threonine, and tyrosine. Prevents entry into anaphase and mitotic exit after DNA damage via regulation of the Polo kinase CDC5. Seems to be involved in the phosphorylation of RPH1. From Saccharomyces cerevisiae (strain ATCC 204508 / S288c) (Baker's yeast).
   2281..3012    +  CDS            cp173Venus: circularly permuted form of the Venus yellow fluorescent protein (Nagai et al., 2004) efficient FRET acceptor for CFP
   3076..3094    -  promoter       SP6 promoter: promoter for bacteriophage SP6 RNA polymerase
   3120..3344    +  polyA_signal   bGH poly(A) signal: bovine growth hormone polyadenylation signal
   3348..3369    +  promoter       SV40 promoter (fragment): SV40 enhancer and early promoter
   3390..3818    +  rep_origin     f1 ori (sequence partly withheld): f1 bacteriophage origin of replication; arrow indicates direction of (+) strand synthesis
   3832..4162    +  promoter       SV40 promoter: SV40 enhancer and early promoter
   4229..5020    +  CDS            neo: KKA2_KLEPN - Also known as kan, nptII. Experimental evidence at protein level: Swiss-Prot protein existence level 1. Resistance to kanamycin, neomycin, paromomycin, ribostamycin, butirosin and gentamicin B. From Klebsiella pneumoniae.
   5044..5202    +  CDS            ble (fragment): BLE_KLEPN - Experimental evidence at protein level: Swiss-Prot protein existence level 1. Binding protein with a strong affinity to the bleomycin family of antibiotics. Binds to CL990; an antimitotic-antibiotic compound. From Klebsiella pneumoniae.
   5197..5318    +  polyA_signal   SV40 poly(A) signal: SV40 polyadenylation signal
   5391..5407    -  protein_bind   lac operator: The lac repressor binds to the lac operator to inhibit transcription in E. coli. This inhibition can be relieved by adding lactose or isopropyl-β-D-thiogalactopyranoside (IPTG). lac repressor encoded by lacI
   5415..5445    -  promoter       lac promoter: promoter for the E. coli lac operon
   5460..5481    -  protein_bind   CAP binding site: CAP binding activates transcription in the presence of cAMP. E. coli catabolite activator protein
   5494..5586    -  CDS            lacI (fragment): lac repressor; lacI; The lac repressor binds to the lac operator to inhibit transcription in E. coli. This inhibition can be relieved by adding lactose or isopropyl-β-D-thiogalactopyranoside (IPTG).
   5769..6357    -  rep_origin     ori: high-copy-number ColE1/pMB1/pBR322/pUC origin of replication
   6528..7388    -  CDS            AmpR: β-lactamase; bla; confers resistance to ampicillin, carbenicillin, and related antibiotics
   7389..7493    -  promoter       AmpR promoter: bla
