[The description below was written by a language model from this plasmid's Addgene catalogue record and pLannotate feature annotations shown in this document.]
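Description:
pcDNA3-AktAR2 is a 7.5 kb mammalian expression plasmid built on the Invitrogen pcDNA3 backbone that encodes AktAR2, an enhanced genetically encoded FRET biosensor for monitoring Akt kinase activity in living cells. It is maintained in E. coli at high copy through a ColE1/pUC-type origin with ampicillin resistance (AmpR), and also carries an f1 origin. For mammalian cells, an SV40 early promoter drives a neomycin phosphotransferase gene followed by an SV40 poly(A) signal, allowing G418 selection of stable transfectants.

The roughly 2 kb sensor insert sits between BamHI and EcoRI sites downstream of the CMV immediate-early enhancer/promoter and upstream of the bGH polyadenylation signal. The open reading frame is annotated as beginning with short leader tags (a T7 gene 10 leader and an Xpress epitope), followed by the cyan donor Cerulean3, a fragment of the budding yeast checkpoint kinase Rad53, and finally a circularly permuted Venus as the yellow acceptor (recorded as cpVenus[E172] and annotated as cp173Venus). In sensors of this design the Rad53-derived segment typically serves as a phosphoamino acid-binding domain; the unannotated stretch between it and the acceptor presumably holds the synthetic Akt substrate sequence, although the record does not describe it. Phosphorylation by Akt would then promote intramolecular binding and a conformational change that alters energy transfer between the two fluorophores, giving a ratiometric readout. Flanking T7 and SP6 promoters come from the backbone, with T7 forward and BGH reverse serving as sequencing primer sites. Small annotated hits such as the HIV-1 LTR, capTEV and ble fragments are probably annotation artefacts or backbone remnants rather than functional elements.
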