Addgene plasmid #64932: pcDNA3-AktAR2
Purpose: Enhanced FRET-based biosensor for monitoring Akt activity.
Depositing lab: Jin Zhang. Depositing organization: Johns Hopkins University and School of Medicine. Publication: Dynamic Visualization of mTORC1 Activity in Living Cells. Zhou X, Clister TL, Lowry PR, Seldin MM, Wong GW, Zhang J. Cell Rep. 2015 Mar 11. pii: S2211-1247(15)00177-1. doi: 10.1016/j.celrep.2015.02.031. PubMed 25772363.
Backbone
  Vector backbone: pcDNA3
  Backbone manufacturer: Invitrogen
  Backbone size w/o insert (bp): 5446
  Total vector size (bp): 7524
  Vector type: Mammalian Expression
  Selectable markers: Neomycin (select with G418)
Growth in bacteria
  Bacterial resistance: Ampicillin, 100 μg/mL
  Growth temperature: 37°C
  Growth strain: DH5alpha
  Copy number: High Copy
Gene/Insert
  Gene/Insert name: AktAR2
  Species: S. cerevisiae (budding yeast), Synthetic
  Insert size (bp): 2007
  Promoter: CMV
  Tag / fusion protein: Cerulean3 (N terminal on insert); cpVenus[E172] (C terminal on insert)
  Cloning method: Restriction Enzyme; 5′ cloning site BamHI (not destroyed); 3′ cloning site EcoRI (not destroyed)
  Sequencing primers: 5′ T7 forward; 3′ BGH reverse
Terms and licenses: Academic/Nonprofit Terms; Industry Terms: Not Available to Industry
How to cite: pcDNA3-AktAR2 was a gift from Jin Zhang (Addgene plasmid # 64932 ; http://n2t.net/addgene:64932 ; RRID:Addgene_64932)
