>Addgene plasmid #64932 | pcDNA3-AktAR2 | addgene partial sequence | sequence record 112434 | CMV-F 5'-CGCAAATGGGCGGTAGGCGTG-3'
ACTGCTTACTGGCTTATCGAAATTAATACGACTCACTATAGGGAGACCCAAGCTTGCGGCCGCCACCATG
GTGCGGGGTTCTCATCATCATCATCATCATGGTATGGCTAGCATGACTGGTGGACAGCAAATGGGTCGGG
ATCTGTACGACGATGACGATAAGGATCCCATGGTGAGCAAGGGCGAGGAGCTGTTCACCGGGGTGGTGCC
CATCCTGGTCGAGCTGGACGGCGACGTAAACGGCCACAAGTTCAGCGTGTCCGGCGAGGGCGAGGGCGAT
GCCACCTACGGCAAGCTGACCCTGAAGTTCATCTGCACCACCGGCAAGCTGCCCGTGCCCTGGCCCACCC
TCGTGACCACCCTGAGCTGGGGCGTGCAGTGCTTCGCCCGCTACCCCGACCACATGAAGCAGCACGACTT
CTTCAAGTCCGCCATGCCCGAAGGCTACGTCCAGGAGCGCACCATCTTCTTCAAGGACGACGGCAACTAC
AAGACCCGCGCCGAGGTGAAGTTCGAGGGCGACACCCTGGTGAACCGCATCGAGCTGAAGGGCATCGACT
TCAAGGAGGACGGCAACATCCTGGGGCACAAGCTGGAGTACAACGCCATCCACGGCAACGTCTATATCAC
CGCCGACAAGCAGAAGAACGGCATCAAGGCCAACTTCGGCCTCAACTGCAACATCGAGGACGGCAGCGTG
CAGCTCGCCGACCACTACCAGCAG
