>Addgene plasmid #64932 | pcDNA3-AktAR2 | addgene partial sequence | sequence record 112435 | BGH-rev 5'-TAGAAGGCACAGTCGAGG-3'
TCTAGATGCATGCTCGAGCGGCCGCCAGTGTGATGGATATCTGCAGAATTCTTACTCGATGTTGTGGCGG
ATCTTGAAGTTGGCCTTGATGCCGTTCTTCTGCTTGTCGGCGGTGATATAGACGTTGTGGCTGTTGTAGT
TGTACTCCAGCTTGTGCCCCAGGATGTTGCCGTCCTCCTTGAAGTCGATGCCCTTCAGCTCGATGCGGTT
CACCAGGGTGTCGCCCTCGAACTTCACCTCGGCGCGGGTCTTGTAGTTGCCGTCGTCCTTGAAGAAGATG
GTGCGCTCCTGGACGTAGCCTTCGGGCATGGCGGACTTGAAGAAGTCGTGCTGCTTCATGTGGTCGGGGT
AGCGGGCGAAGCACTGAAGGCCGTAGCCCAGGGTGGTCACGAGGGTGGGCCAGGGCACGGGCAGCTTGCC
GGTGGTGCAGATCAGCTTCAGGGTCAGCTTGCCGTAGGTGGCATCGCCCTCGCCCTCGCCGGACACGCTG
AACTTGTGGCCGTTTACGTCGCCGTCCAGCTCGACCAGGATGGGCACCACCCCGGTGAACAGCTCCTCGC
CCTTGCTCACCATAGATCCACCGGTACCTCCCTTGTACAGCTCGTCCATGCCGAGAGTGATCCCGGCGGC
GGTCACGAACTCCAGCAGGACCATGTGATCGCGCTTCTCGTTGGGGTCTTTGCTCAGCTTGGACTGGTAG
CTCAGGTAGTGGTTGTCGGGCAGCAGCACGGGGCCGTCGCCGAT
