>Addgene plasmid #64932 | pcDNA3-AktAR2 | addgene partial sequence | sequence record 113794 | YPL153C-F 5'-GGTAGAAACCCAGCCTGTGA-3'
TACTACTAGGAGAAGACGGTAACCTTTTATTGAATGACATTTCCACTAATGGGACCTGGTTAAATGGGCA
AAAAGTCGAGAAGAACAGCAATCAGTTACTGTCTCAAGGTGATGAAATAACCGTTGGTGTAGGCGTGGAA
TCAGATATTTTATCTCTGGTCATTTTCATAAACGACAAATTTAAGCAGTGCCTCGAGCAGAACAAAGTTG
ATCGCTCTGCAGGTAAGCCAGGCAGCGGCGAGGGCAGCACCAAGGGCCTGGTCGACCCTCGTCCGCGCTC
GTGCACCTGGCCGGACCCCAGGCCGGAGTTTGGAGGTACCGGCGGCAGCGAGCTCATGGGCGGCGTGCAG
CTCGCCGACCACTACCAGCAGAACACCCCCATCGGCGACGGCCCCGTGCTGCTGCCCGACAACCACTACC
TGAGCTACCAGTCCAAGCTGAGCAAAGACCCCAACGAGAAGCGCGATCACATGGTCCTGCTGGAGTTCGT
GACCGCCGCCGGGATCACTCTCGGCATGGACGAGCTGTACAAGGGAGGTACCGGTGGATCTATGGTGAGC
AAGGGCGAGGAGCTGTTCACCGGGGTGGTGCCCATCCTGGTCGAGCTGGACGGCGACGTAAACGGCCACA
AGTTCAGCGTGTCCGGCGAGGGCGAGGGCGATGCCACCTACGGCAAGCTGACCCTGAAGCTGATCTGCAC
CACCGGCAAGCTGCCCGTGCCCT
